>Addgene plasmid #100649 | YCe3735 HC_Kan_conn_Ha-K | depositor full sequence | sequence record 189569 | YCe3735 HC_Kan_conn_Ha-K sequence 1873 bps
TGATTGCAGTCCAGTTACGCTGGAGTCTGAGGCTCGTCCTGAATGATATCAAGCTTGAATTCGTTTTTAA
CGCAGCCGTCTCCATCCGAGGCTAACTGAAACACGGAAGGAGACAATACAGGAAGGAACGGTATGAGACG
AGGCCGTTATGACGAATTCTCTAGATATCGCTCAATACTGACCATTTAAATCATACCTGACCTCCATAGC
AGAAAGTCAAAAGCCTCCGACCGGAGGCTTTTGACTTGATCGGCACGTAAGAGGTTCCAACTTTCACCAT
AATGAAATAAGATCACTACCGGGCGTATTTTTTGAGTTATCGAGATTTTCAGGAGCTAAGGAAGCTAAAA
TGAGCCATATTCAACGGGAAACGTCTTGCTCGAGGCCGCGATTAAATTCCAACATGGATGCTGATTTATA
TGGGTATAAATGGGCTCGCGATAATGTCGGGCAATCAGGTGCGACAATCTATCGATTGTATGGGAAGCCC
GATGCGCCAGAGTTGTTTCTGAAACATGGCAAAGGTAGCGTTGCCAATGATGTTACAGATGAGATGGTCA
GGCTAAACTGGCTGACGGAATTTATGCCTCTTCCGACCATCAAGCATTTTATCCGTACTCCTGATGATGC
ATGGTTACTCACCACTGCGATCCCAGGGAAAACAGCATTCCAGGTATTAGAAGAATATCCTGATTCAGGT
GAAAATATTGTTGATGCGCTGGCAGTGTTCCTGCGCCGGTTGCATTCGATTCCTGTTTGTAATTGTCCTT
TTAACGGCGATCGCGTATTTCGTCTCGCTCAGGCGCAATCACGAATGAATAACGGTTTGGTTGGTGCGAG
TGATTTTGATGACGAGCGTAATGGCTGGCCTGTTGAACAAGTCTGGAAAGAAATGCATAAGCTTTTGCCA
TTCTCACCGGATTCAGTCGTCACTCATGGTGATTTCTCACTTGATAACCTTATTTTTGACGAGGGGAAAT
TAATAGGTTGTATTGATGTTGGACGAGTCGGAATCGCAGACCGATACCAGGATCTTGCCATCCTATGGAA
CTGCCTCGGTGAGTTTTCTCCTTCATTACAGAAACGGCTTTTTCAAAAATATGGTATTGATAATCCTGAT
ATGAATAAATTGCAGTTTCACTTGATGCTCGATGAGTTTTTCTAATGAGGGCCCAAATGTAATCACCTGG
CTCACCTTCGGGTGGGCCTTTCTGCGTTGCTGGCGTTTTTCCATAGGCTCCGCCCCCCTGACGAGCATCA
CAAAAATCGATGCTCAAGTCAGAGGTGGCGAAACCCGACAGGACTATAAAGATACCAGGCGTTTCCCCCT
GGAAGCTCCCTCGTGCGCTCTCCTGTTCCGACCCTGCCGCTTACCGGATACCTGTCCGCCTTTCTCCCTT
CGGGAAGCGTGGCGCTTTCTCATAGCTCACGCTGTAGGTATCTCAGTTCGGTGTAGGTCGTTCGCTCCAA
GCTGGGCTGTGTGCACGAACCCCCCGTTCAGCCCGACCGCTGCGCCTTATCCGGTAACTATCGTCTTGAG
TCCAACCCGGTAAGACACGACTTATCGCCACTGGCAGCAGCCACTGGTAACAGGATTAGCAGAGCGAGGT
ATGTAGGCGGTGCTACAGAGTTCTTGAAGTGGTGGCCTAACTACGGCTACACTAGAAGAACAGTATTTGG
TATCTGCGCTCTGCTGAAGCCAGTTACCTCGGAAAAAGAGTTGGTAGCTCTTGATCCGGCAAACAAACCA
CCGCTGGTAGCGGTGGTTTTTTTGTTTGCAAGCAGCAGATTACGCGCAGAAAAAAAGGATCTCAAGAAGA
TCCTTTGATTTTCTACCGAAGAAAGGCCCACCCGTGAAGGTGAGCCAGTGAGT
Features (pLannotate 1.2.2; 6 found; start..end, strand, type, name):
    215..246     +  terminator     tonB terminator: bidirectional E. coli tonB-P14 transcription terminator
    247..349     +  promoter       cat promoter: promoter of the E. coli cat gene encoding chloramphenicol acetyltransferase
    350..1165    +  CDS            KanR: aminoglycoside phosphotransferase; aph(3')-Ia; confers resistance to kanamycin in bacteria or G418 (Geneticin®) in eukaryotes
   1189..1216    +  terminator     T7Te terminator: phage T7 early transcription terminator
   1228..1815    -  rep_origin     ori: high-copy-number ColE1/pMB1/pBR322/pUC origin of replication
   1837..1866    -  terminator     T3Te terminator: phage T3 early transcription terminator
