>Addgene plasmid #100649 | YCe3735 HC_Kan_conn_Ha-K | addgene full sequence | sequence record 192763 | Addgene NGS Result
TGATTGCAGTCCAGTTACGCTGGAGTCTGAGGCTCGTCCTGAATGATATCAAGCTTGAATTCGTTTTTAA
CGCAGCCGTCTCCATCCGAGGCTAACTGAAACACGGAAGGAGACAATACAGGAAGGAACGGTATGAGACG
AGGCCGTTTATGACGAATTCTCTAGATATCGCTCAATACTGACCATTTAAATCATACCTGACCTCCATAG
CAGAAAGTCAAAAGCCTCCGACCGGAGGCTTTTGACTTGATCGGCACGTAAGAGGTTCCAACTTTCACCA
TAATGAAATAAGATCACTACCGGGCGTATTTTTTGAGTTATCGAGATTTTCAGGAGCTAAGGAAGCTAAA
ATGAGCCATATTCAACGGGAAACGTCTTGCTCGAGGCCGCGATTAAATTCCAACATGGATGCTGATTTAT
ATGGGTATAAATGGGCTCGCGATAATGTCGGGCAATCAGGTGCGACAATCTATCGATTGTATGGGAAGCC
CGATGCGCCAGAGTTGTTTCTGAAACATGGCAAAGGTAGCGTTGCCAATGATGTTACAGATGAGATGGTC
AGGCTAAACTGGCTGACGGAATTTATGCCTCTTCCGACCATCAAGCATTTTATCCGTACTCCTGATGATG
CATGGTTACTCACCACTGCGATCCCAGGGAAAACAGCATTCCAGGTATTAGAAGAATATCCTGATTCAGG
TGAAAATATTGTTGATGCGCTGGCAGTGTTCCTGCGCCGGTTGCATTCGATTCCTGTTTGTAATTGTCCT
TTTAACGGCGATCGCGTATTTCGTCTCGCTCAGGCGCAATCACGAATGAATAACGGTTTGGTTGGTGCGA
GTGATTTTGATGACGAGCGTAATGGCTGGCCTGTTGAACAAGTCTGGAAAGAAATGCATAAGCTTTTGCC
ATTCTCACCGGATTCAGTCGTCACTCATGGTGATTTCTCACTTGATAACCTTATTTTTGACGAGGGGAAA
TTAATAGGTTGTATTGATGTTGGACGAGTCGGAATCGCAGACCGATACCAGGATCTTGCCATCCTATGGA
ACTGCCTCGGTGAGTTTTCTCCTTCATTACAGAAACGGCTTTTTCAAAAATATGGTATTGATAATCCTGA
TATGAATAAATTGCAGTTTCACTTGATGCTCGATGAGTTTTTCTGAGGGCCCAAATGTAATCACCTGGCT
CACCTTCGGGTGGGCCTTTCTGCGTTGCTGGCGTTTTTCCATAGGCTCCGCCCCCCTGACGAGCATCACA
AAAATCGATGCTCAAGTCAGAGGTGGCGAAACCCGACAGGACTATAAAGATACCAGGCGTTTCCCCCTGG
AAGCTCCCTCGTGCGCTCTCCTGTTCCGACCCTGCCGCTTACCGGATACCTGTCCGCCTTTCTCCCTTCG
GGAAGCGTGGCGCTTTCTCATAGCTCACGCTGTAGGTATCTCAGTTCGGTGTAGGTCGTTCGCTCCAAGC
TGGGCTGTGTGCACGAACCCCCCGTTCAGCCCGACCGCTGCGCCTTATCCGGTAACTATCGTCTTGAGTC
CAACCCGGTAAGACACGACTTATCGCCACTGGCAGCAGCCACTGGTAACAGGATTAGCAGAGCGAGGTAT
GTAGGCGGTGCTACAGAGTTCTTGAAGTGGTGGCCTAACTACGGCTACACTAGAAGAACAGTATTTGGTA
TCTGCGCTCTGCTGAAGCCAGTTACCTCGGAAAAAGAGTTGGTAGCTCTTGATCCGGCAAACAAACCACC
GCTGGTAGCGGTGGTTTTTTTGTTTGCAAGCAGCAGATTACGCGCAGAAAAAAAGGATCTCAAGAAGATC
CTTTGATTTTCTACCGAAGAAAGGCCCACCCGTGAAGGTGAGCCAGTGAGT
Features (pLannotate 1.2.2; 6 found; start..end, strand, type, name):
    216..247     +  terminator     tonB terminator: bidirectional E. coli tonB-P14 transcription terminator
    248..350     +  promoter       cat promoter: promoter of the E. coli cat gene encoding chloramphenicol acetyltransferase
    351..1164    +  CDS            KanR (fragment): aminoglycoside phosphotransferase; aph(3')-Ia; confers resistance to kanamycin in bacteria or G418 (Geneticin®) in eukaryotes
   1187..1214    +  terminator     T7Te terminator: phage T7 early transcription terminator
   1226..1813    -  rep_origin     ori: high-copy-number ColE1/pMB1/pBR322/pUC origin of replication
   1835..1864    -  terminator     T3Te terminator: phage T3 early transcription terminator
