[The description below was written by a language model from this plasmid's Addgene catalogue record and pLannotate feature annotations shown in this document.]
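Description:
YCe3735 HC_Kan_conn_Ha-K is a small synthetic-biology part plasmid from the EMMA (Extensible Mammalian Modular Assembly) toolkit, built on the pSMART HC_Kan backbone and maintained in E. coli. It is one of the toolkit's assembly connectors rather than a functional part. The depositor describes the insert as a synthetic DNA element with no biological function of its own, used as a bridge to join parts occupying positions 8a and 11 of the EMMA platform. In a modular assembly scheme where each position has a defined junction, such a connector lets the intervening positions be skipped, so that a mammalian expression vector can be assembled without them. The cloning sites used to install the connector are recorded as unknown.

Two full-length sequence records are available, one from the depositor and one from repository sequencing. They are about 1.87 kb each, differ by two nucleotides, and give essentially the same annotation. All annotated features belong to the backbone. A kanamycin resistance gene, aph(3')-Ia, is driven by the cat promoter, and a high-copy ColE1/pUC-type origin provides replication, consistent with the catalogue's kanamycin selection and high copy number. The repository-sequenced record calls the KanR gene a fragment, whereas the depositor record annotates it as complete. Transcription terminators (tonB, T7Te and T3Te) flank these elements, an arrangement that insulates the cloning region from transcription reading in or out of the vector. The connector itself is not annotated in either table. It presumably lies in the roughly 200 bp unannotated stretch at the start of the records, but the record does not state its position, length or flanking restriction sites.
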