Addgene plasmid #100649: YCe3735 HC_Kan_conn_Ha-K
Purpose: EMMA toolkit Assembly connector Ha-K
Depositing lab: Yizhi Cai. Depositing organization: University of Edinburgh. Publication: EMMA: An Extensible Mammalian Modular Assembly Toolkit for the Rapid Design and Production of Diverse Expression Vectors. Martella A, Matjusaitis M, Auxillos J, Pollard SM, Cai Y. ACS Synth Biol. 2017 Apr 24. doi: 10.1021/acssynbio.7b00016. PubMed 28418644.
Backbone
  Vector backbone: pSMART HC_Kan
  Vector type: Synthetic Biology
Growth in bacteria
  Bacterial resistance: Kanamycin, 50 μg/mL
  Growth temperature: 37°C
  Growth strain: DH5alpha
  Copy number: High Copy
Gene/Insert
  Gene/Insert name: EMMA toolkit Assembly connector Ha-K
  Species: Synthetic
  Cloning method: Restriction Enzyme; 5′ cloning site Unknown (unknown if destroyed); 3′ cloning site Unknown (unknown if destroyed)
Terms and licenses: Academic/Nonprofit Terms; Industry Terms: Not Available to Industry
Depositor comments: DNA element with no function. It is used as a bridge to connect parts placed in position 8a and 11 of EMMA platform.
How to cite: YCe3735 HC_Kan_conn_Ha-K was a gift from Yizhi Cai (Addgene plasmid # 100649 ; http://n2t.net/addgene:100649 ; RRID:Addgene_100649)
